Addgene plasmid #26584: pLenti CMVtight eGFP Blast (w782-1)
Purpose: 2nd generation lentiviral vector
Depositing lab: Eric Campeau. Depositing organization: University of Massachusetts, Worcester.
Backbone
  Vector backbone: p156RRL-sinPPT-CMV-GFP-PRE/Nhe I
  Backbone size w/o insert (bp): 7580
  Vector type: Mammalian Expression, Lentiviral ; Tet-On Advanced vector
  Selectable markers: Blasticidin
Growth in bacteria
  Bacterial resistance: Ampicillin, 100 μg/mL
  Growth temperature: 37°C
  Growth strain: Stbl3
  Growth instructions: Stbl3, 37oC
  Copy number: High Copy
Gene/Insert
  Gene/Insert name: Enhanced Green Fluorescent Protein (alt name: eGFP)
  Insert size (bp): 719
  Cloning method: Restriction Enzyme; 5′ cloning site Bst BI (not destroyed); 3′ cloning site Xba I (not destroyed)
  Sequencing primers: 5′ CMVtightFORW; 3′ WPRErev
Resource information
  A portion of this plasmid was derived from a plasmid made by: The CMVtight element was a gift from Dr. Dominic Esposito.
Terms and licenses: Academic/Nonprofit Terms; Industry Terms: Not Available to Industry
Depositor comments: Need to be transduced in a Tet-On Advanced cell line for expression of the GFP. There are a few mismatches between Addgene's sequence and Dr Campeau's sequence. The sequence difference does not affect plasmid function.
How to cite: pLenti CMVtight eGFP Blast (w782-1) was a gift from Eric Campeau (Addgene plasmid # 26584 ; http://n2t.net/addgene:26584 ; RRID:Addgene_26584)
