[The description below was written by a language model from this plasmid's Addgene catalogue record and pLannotate feature annotations shown in this document.]
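Description:
pLenti CMVtight eGFP Blast (w782-1) is a tetracycline-inducible lentiviral expression vector built on the p156RRL-sinPPT-CMV-GFP-PRE backbone; the annotated full sequence is about 8.3 kb. The repository lists it as a 2nd generation lentiviral vector, although the feature table shows an RSV promoter fused to a truncated HIV-1 5' LTR, an arrangement that drives genomic RNA production in packaging cells without the native U3. In bacteria it is maintained as a high-copy plasmid through a ColE1/pUC-type origin and an ampicillin resistance gene. It also carries an f1 origin and remnants of lac, T3 and T7 cloning-vector sequences.

The viral portion contains the Ψ packaging signal with a gag fragment, the Rev response element for nuclear export of unspliced genomic RNA, the cPPT/CTS, and a ΔU3 self-inactivating 3' LTR followed by an SV40 polyadenylation signal. Within this frame, the tight TRE promoter (seven tet operators upstream of a minimal CMV promoter) drives EGFP. The EGFP coding sequence is flanked by attB1 and attB2 Gateway recombination scars and followed by a WPRE, which enhances transcript expression. A second cassette uses the SV40 promoter, together with the bacterial EM7 promoter, to express blasticidin S deaminase, allowing blasticidin selection of transduced mammalian cells.

Because the TRE promoter is essentially silent without a transactivator, the depositor notes that GFP expression requires transduction into a Tet-On Advanced cell line, where doxycycline would induce the reporter. The construct therefore fits use as a fluorescent reporter or control for inducible lentiviral expression. The depositor also notes a few sequence mismatches between the repository and author sequences that do not affect function.
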