Features (pLannotate 1.2.2; 32 found; start..end, strand, type, name):
     27..131     +  promoter       AmpR promoter: bla
    132..992     +  CDS            AmpR: β-lactamase; bla; confers resistance to ampicillin, carbenicillin, and related antibiotics
   1163..1751    +  rep_origin     ori: high-copy-number ColE1/pMB1/pBR322/pUC origin of replication
   1934..2026    +  CDS            lacI (fragment): lac repressor; lacI; The lac repressor binds to the lac operator to inhibit transcription in E. coli. This inhibition can be relieved by adding lactose or isopropyl-β-D-thiogalactopyranoside (IPTG).
   2039..2060    +  protein_bind   CAP binding site: CAP binding activates transcription in the presence of cAMP. E. coli catabolite activator protein
   2075..2105    +  promoter       lac promoter: promoter for the E. coli lac operon
   2113..2129    +  protein_bind   lac operator: The lac repressor binds to the lac operator to inhibit transcription in E. coli. This inhibition can be relieved by adding lactose or isopropyl-β-D-thiogalactopyranoside (IPTG). lac repressor encoded by lacI
   2174..2192    +  promoter       T3 promoter: promoter for bacteriophage T3 RNA polymerase
   2220..2441    +  promoter       RSV promoter: Rous sarcoma virus enhancer/promoter
   2448..2628    +  LTR            5' LTR (truncated): truncated 5' long terminal repeat (LTR) from HIV-1
   2672..2797    +  misc_feature   HIV-1 Ψ: packaging signal of human immunodeficiency virus type 1
   2781..3144    +  CDS            HIV-1 gag (fragment): gag protein from human immunodeficiency virus 1; gag
   3239..3575    +  ncRNA          RRE: Accession: RF00036 - HIV Rev response element
   3900..4000    +  CDS            Rev (fragment): human immunodeficiency virus 1 (HIV-1) Rev protein; rev; enhances nuclear export of unspliced and incompletely spliced viral mRNAs
   4019..4136    +  misc_feature   cPPT/CTS: central polypurine tract and central termination sequence of HIV-1
   4158..4472    +  promoter       tight TRE promoter: Tet-responsive promoter PTight, consisting of seven tet operator sequences followed by the minimal CMV promoter
   4477..4503    +  misc_feature   MCS (fragment): pUC18/19 multiple cloning site
   4549..4573    +  protein_bind   attB1: mutant version of attB; recombination site for the Gateway® BP reaction BP Clonase™
   4602..4654    +  misc_feature   MCS: multiple cloning site
   4668..5387    +  CDS            EGFP: the original enhanced GFP (Yang et al., 1996) mammalian codon-optimized
   5412..5436    -  protein_bind   attB2: mutant version of attB; recombination site for the Gateway® BP reaction BP Clonase™
   5467..6055    +  misc_feature   WPRE: woodchuck hepatitis virus posttranscriptional regulatory element
   6111..6441    +  promoter       SV40 promoter: SV40 enhancer and early promoter
   6489..6536    +  promoter       EM7 promoter: synthetic bacterial promoter&nbsp
   6555..6953    +  CDS            BSD: blasticidin S deaminase; Aspergillus terreus BSD; confers resistance to blasticidin
   6970..7038    +  CDS            nef (fragment): NEF_HV1Z2 - Experimental evidence at protein level: Swiss-Prot protein existence level 1. Extracellular Nef protein targets CD4(+) T-lymphocytes for apoptosis by interacting with CXCR4 surface receptors. From Human immunodeficiency virus type 1 group M subtype D (isolate Z2/CDC-Z34) (HIV-1).
   7040..7273    +  LTR            3' LTR (ΔU3): self-inactivating 3' long terminal repeat (LTR) from HIV-1
   7345..7466    +  polyA_signal   SV40 poly(A) signal: SV40 polyadenylation signal
   7485..7620    +  rep_origin     SV40 ori: SV40 origin of replication
   7653..7671    -  promoter       T7 promoter: promoter for bacteriophage T7 RNA polymerase
   7679..7834    +  CDS            lacZα (fragment): LacZα fragment of β-galactosidase; lacZ fragment
   7842..8297    +  rep_origin     f1 ori (sequence partly withheld): f1 bacteriophage origin of replication; arrow indicates direction of (+) strand synthesis
>Addgene plasmid #26584 | pLenti CMVtight eGFP Blast (w782-1) | depositor full sequence | sequence record 12594 | Author sequence
CAGGTGGCACTTTTCGGGGAAATGTGCGCGGAACCCCTATTTGTTTATTTTTCTAAATACATTCAAATAT
GTATCCGCTCATGAGACAATAACCCTGATAAATGCTTCAATAATATTGAAAAAGGAAGAGTATGAGTATT
CAACATTTCCGTGTCGCCCTTATTCCCTTTTTTGCGGCATTTTGCCTTCCTGTTTTTGCTCACCCAGAAA
CGCTGGTGAAAGTAAAAGATGCTGAAGATCAGTTGGGTGCACGAGTGGGTTACATCGAACTGGATCTCAA
CAGCGGTAAGATCCTTGAGAGTTTTCGCCCCGAAGAACGTTTTCCAATGATGAGCACTTTTAAAGTTCTG
CTATGTGGCGCGGTATTATCCCGTATTGACGCCGGGCAAGAGCAACTCGGTCGCCGCATACACTATTCTC
AGAATGACTTGGTTGAGTACTCACCAGTCACAGAAAAGCATCTTACGGATGGCATGACAGTAAGAGAATT
ATGCAGTGCTGCCATAACCATGAGTGATAACACTGCGGCCAACTTACTTCTGACAACGATCGGAGGACCG
AAGGAGCTAACCGCTTTTTTGCACAACATGGGGGATCATGTAACTCGCCTTGATCGTTGGGAACCGGAGC
TGAATGAAGCCATACCAAACGACGAGCGTGACACCACGATGCCTGTAGCAATGGCAACAACGTTGCGCAA
ACTATTAACTGGCGAACTACTTACTCTAGCTTCCCGGCAACAATTAATAGACTGGATGGAGGCGGATAAA
GTTGCAGGACCACTTCTGCGCTCGGCCCTTCCGGCTGGCTGGTTTATTGCTGATAAATCTGGAGCCGGTG
AGCGTGGGTCTCGCGGTATCATTGCAGCACTGGGGCCAGATGGTAAGCCCTCCCGTATCGTAGTTATCTA
CACGACGGGGAGTCAGGCAACTATGGATGAACGAAATAGACAGATCGCTGAGATAGGTGCCTCACTGATT
AAGCATTGGTAACTGTCAGACCAAGTTTACTCATATATACTTTAGATTGATTTAAAACTTCATTTTTAAT
TTAAAAGGATCTAGGTGAAGATCCTTTTTGATAATCTCATGACCAAAATCCCTTAACGTGAGTTTTCGTT
CCACTGAGCGTCAGACCCCGTAGAAAAGATCAAAGGATCTTCTTGAGATCCTTTTTTTCTGCGCGTAATC
TGCTGCTTGCAAACAAAAAAACCACCGCTACCAGCGGTGGTTTGTTTGCCGGATCAAGAGCTACCAACTC
TTTTTCCGAAGGTAACTGGCTTCAGCAGAGCGCAGATACCAAATACTGTCCTTCTAGTGTAGCCGTAGTT
AGGCCACCACTTCAAGAACTCTGTAGCACCGCCTACATACCTCGCTCTGCTAATCCTGTTACCAGTGGCT
GCTGCCAGTGGCGATAAGTCGTGTCTTACCGGGTTGGACTCAAGACGATAGTTACCGGATAAGGCGCAGC
GGTCGGGCTGAACGGGGGGTTCGTGCACACAGCCCAGCTTGGAGCGAACGACCTACACCGAACTGAGATA
CCTACAGCGTGAGCTATGAGAAAGCGCCACGCTTCCCGAAGGGAGAAAGGCGGACAGGTATCCGGTAAGC
GGCAGGGTCGGAACAGGAGAGCGCACGAGGGAGCTTCCAGGGGGAAACGCCTGGTATCTTTATAGTCCTG
TCGGGTTTCGCCACCTCTGACTTGAGCGTCGATTTTTGTGATGCTCGTCAGGGGGGCGGAGCCTATGGAA
AAACGCCAGCAACGCGGCCTTTTTACGGTTCCTGGCCTTTTGCTGGCCTTTTGCTCACATGTTCTTTCCT
GCGTTATCCCCTGATTCTGTGGATAACCGTATTACCGCCTTTGAGTGAGCTGATACCGCTCGCCGCAGCC
GAACGACCGAGCGCAGCGAGTCAGTGAGCGAGGAAGCGGAAGAGCGCCCAATACGCAAACCGCCTCTCCC
CGCGCGTTGGCCGATTCATTAATGCAGCTGGCACGACAGGTTTCCCGACTGGAAAGCGGGCAGTGAGCGC
AACGCAATTAATGTGAGTTAGCTCACTCATTAGGCACCCCAGGCTTTACACTTTATGCTTCCGGCTCGTA
TGTTGTGTGGAATTGTGAGCGGATAACAATTTCACACAGGAAACAGCTATGACCATGATTACGCCAAGCG
CGCAATTAACCCTCACTAAAGGGAACAAAAGCTGGAGCTGCAAGCTTAATGTAGTCTTATGCAATACTCT
TGTAGTCTTGCAACATGGTAACGATGAGTTAGCAACATGCCTTACAAGGAGAGAAAAAGCACCGTGCATG
CCGATTGGTGGAAGTAAGGTGGTACGATCGTGCCTTATTAGGAAGGCAACAGACGGGTCTGACATGGATT
GGACGAACCACTGAATTGCCGCATTGCAGAGATATTGTATTTAAGTGCCTAGCTCGATACAATAAACGGG
TCTCTCTGGTTAGACCAGATCTGAGCCTGGGAGCTCTCTGGCTAACTAGGGAACCCACTGCTTAAGCCTC
AATAAAGCTTGCCTTGAGTGCTTCAAGTAGTGTGTGCCCGTCTGTTGTGTGACTCTGGTAACTAGAGATC
CCTCAGACCCTTTTAGTCAGTGTGGAAAATCTCTAGCAGTGGCGCCCGAACAGGGACCTGAAAGCGAAAG
GGAAACCAGAGCTCTCTCGACGCAGGACTCGGCTTGCTGAAGCGCGCACGGCAAGAGGCGAGGGGCGGCG
ACTGGTGAGTACGCCAAAAATTTTGACTAGCGGAGGCTAGAAGGAGAGAGATGGGTGCGAGAGCGTCAGT
ATTAAGCGGGGGAGAATTAGATCGCGATGGGAAAAAATTCGGTTAAGGCCAGGGGGAAAGAAAAAATATA
AATTAAAACATATAGTATGGGCAAGCAGGGAGCTAGAACGATTCGCAGTTAATCCTGGCCTGTTAGAAAC
ATCAGAAGGCTGTAGACAAATACTGGGACAGCTACAACCATCCCTTCAGACAGGATCAGAAGAACTTAGA
TCATTATATAATACAGTAGCAACCCTCTATTGTGTGCATCAAAGGATAGAGATAAAAGACACCAAGGAAG
CTTTAGACAAGATAGAGGAAGAGCAAAACAAAAGTAAGACCACCGCACAGCAAGCGGCCGCTGATCTTCA
GACCTGGAGGAGGAGATATGAGGGACAATTGGAGAAGTGAATTATATAAATATAAAGTAGTAAAAATTGA
ACCATTAGGAGTAGCACCCACCAAGGCAAAGAGAAGAGTGGTGCAGAGAGAAAAAAGAGCAGTGGGAATA
GGAGCTTTGTTCCTTGGGTTCTTGGGAGCAGCAGGAAGCACTATGGGCGCAGCCTCAATGACGCTGACGG
TACAGGCCAGACAATTATTGTCTGGTATAGTGCAGCAGCAGAACAATTTGCTGAGGGCTATTGAGGCGCA
ACAGCATCTGTTGCAACTCACAGTCTGGGGCATCAAGCAGCTCCAGGCAAGAATCCTGGCTGTGGAAAGA
TACCTAAAGGATCAACAGCTCCTGGGGATTTGGGGTTGCTCTGGAAAACTCATTTGCACCACTGCTGTGC
CTTGGAATGCTAGTTGGAGTAATAAATCTCTGGAACAGATTTGGAATCACACGACCTGGATGGAGTGGGA
CAGAGAAATTAACAATTACACAAGCTTAATACACTCCTTAATTGAAGAATCGCAAAACCAGCAAGAAAAG
AATGAACAAGAATTATTGGAATTAGATAAATGGGCAAGTTTGTGGAATTGGTTTAACATAACAAATTGGC
TGTGGTATATAAAATTATTCATAATGATAGTAGGAGGCTTGGTAGGTTTAAGAATAGTTTTTGCTGTACT
TTCTATAGTGAATAGAGTTAGGCAGGGATATTCACCATTATCGTTTCAGACCCACCTCCCAACCCCGAGG
GGACCCGACAGGCCCGAAGGAATAGAAGAAGAAGGTGGAGAGAGAGACAGAGACAGATCCATTCGATTAG
TGAACGGATCTCGACGGTATCGGTTAACTTTTAAAAGAAAAGGGGGGATTGGGGGGTACAGTGCAGGGGA
AAGAATAGTAGACATAATAGCAACAGACATACAAACTAAAGAATTACAAAAACAAATTACAAAAATTCAA
AATTTTATCGATCACGAGACTAGCCTCGAGTTTACTCCCTATCAGTGATAGAGAACGTATGTCGAGTTTA
CTCCCTATCAGTGATAGAGAACGATGTCGAGTTTACTCCCTATCAGTGATAGAGAACGTATGTCGAGTTT
ACTCCCTATCAGTGATAGAGAACGTATGTCGAGTTTACTCCCTATCAGTGATAGAGAACGTATGTCGAGT
TTATCCCTATCAGTGATAGAGAACGTATGTCGAGTTTACTCCCTATCAGTGATAGAGAACGTATGTCGAG
GTAGGCGTGTACGGTGGGAGGCCTATATAAGCAGAGCTCGTTTAGTGAACCGTCAGATCGCCTGGAGAAT
TCGAGCTCGGTACCCGGGGATCCACCGGTCGTCGACTAGTCCAGTGTGGTGGAATTCTGCAGATATCAAC
AAGTTTGTACAAAAAAGCAGGCTTTAAAGGAACCAATTCAGTCGACTGGATCTCGAGCTCAAGCTTCGAA
TTCTGCAGTCGACGGTACCGCGGGCCCGGGATCCACCGGTCGCCACCATGGTGAGCAAGGGCGAGGAGCT
GTTCACCGGGGTGGTGCCCATCCTGGTCGAGCTGGACGGCGACGTAAACGGCCACAAGTTCAGCGTGTCC
GGCGAGGGCGAGGGCGATGCCACCTACGGCAAGCTGACCCTGAAGTTCATCTGCACCACCGGCAAGCTGC
CCGTGCCCTGGCCCACCCTCGTGACCACCCTGACCTACGGCGTGCAGTGCTTCAGCCGCTACCCCGACCA
CATGAAGCAGCACGACTTCTTCAAGTCCGCCATGCCCGAAGGCTACGTCCAGGAGCGCACCATCTTCTTC
AAGGACGACGGCAACTACAAGACCCGCGCCGAGGTGAAGTTCGAGGGCGACACCCTGGTGAACCGCATCG
AGCTGAAGGGCATCGACTTCAAGGAGGACGGCAACATCCTGGGGCACAAGCTGGAGTACAACTACAACAG
CCACAACGTCTATATCATGGCCGACAAGCAGAAGAACGGCATCAAGGTGAACTTCAAGATCCGCCACAAC
ATCGAGGACGGCAGCGTGCAGCTCGCCGACCACTACCAGCAGAACACCCCCATCGGCGACGGCCCCGTGC
TGCTGCCCGACAACCACTACCTGAGCACCCAGTCCGCCCTGAGCAAAGACCCCAACGAGAAGCGCGATCA
CATGGTCCTGCTGGAGTTCGTGACCGCCGCCGGGATCACTCTCGGCATGGACGAGCTGTACAAGTAAAGC
GGCCGCACTCGAGATATCTAGACCCAGCTTTCTTGTACAAAGTGGTTGATATCCAGCACAGTGGCGGCCG
CTCGACAATCAACCTCTGGATTACAAAATTTGTGAAAGATTGACTGGTATTCTTAACTATGTTGCTCCTT
TTACGCTATGTGGATACGCTGCTTTAATGCCTTTGTATCATGCTATTGCTTCCCGTATGGCTTTCATTTT
CTCCTCCTTGTATAAATCCTGGTTGCTGTCTCTTTATGAGGAGTTGTGGCCCGTTGTCAGGCAACGTGGC
GTGGTGTGCACTGTGTTTGCTGACGCAACCCCCACTGGTTGGGGCATTGCCACCACCTGTCAGCTCCTTT
CCGGGACTTTCGCTTTCCCCCTCCCTATTGCCACGGCGGAACTCATCGCCGCCTGCCTTGCCCGCTGCTG
GACAGGGGCTCGGCTGTTGGGCACTGACAATTCCGTGGTGTTGTCGGGGAAGCTGACGTCCTTTCCATGG
CTGCTCGCCTGTGTTGCCACCTGGATTCTGCGCGGGACGTCCTTCTGCTACGTCCCTTCGGCCCTCAATC
CAGCGGACCTTCCTTCCCGCGGCCTGCTGCCGGCTCTGCGGCCTCTTCCGCGTCTTCGCCTTCGCCCTCA
GACGAGTCGGATCTCCCTTTGGGCCGCCTCCCCGCCTGGAATTCTGCAGATATCCGGTTAGTAATGAGTT
TGGAATTAATTCTGTGGAATGTGTGTCAGTTAGGGTGTGGAAAGTCCCCAGGCTCCCCAGGCAGGCAGAA
GTATGCAAAGCATGCATCTCAATTAGTCAGCAACCAGGTGTGGAAAGTCCCCAGGCTCCCCAGCAGGCAG
AAGTATGCAAAGCATGCATCTCAATTAGTCAGCAACCATAGTCCCGCCCCTAACTCCGCCCATCCCGCCC
CTAACTCCGCCCAGTTCCGCCCATTCTCCGCCCCATGGCTGACTAATTTTTTTTATTTATGCAGAGGCCG
AGGCCGCCTCTGCCTCTGAGCTATTCCAGAAGTAGTGAGGAGGCTTTTTTGGAGGCCTAGGCTTTTGCAA
AAAGCTCCCGGGAGCTTGTATATCCATTTTCGGATCTGATCAGCACGTGTTGACAATTAATCATCGGCAT
AGTATATCGGCATAGTATAATACGACAAGGTGAGGAACTAAACCATGGCCAAGCCTTTGTCTCAAGAAGA
ATCCACCCTCATTGAAAGAGCAACGGCTACAATCAACAGCATCCCCATCTCTGAAGACTACAGCGTCGCC
AGCGCAGCTCTCTCTAGCGACGGCCGCATCTTCACTGGTGTCAATGTATATCATTTTACTGGGGGACCTT
GTGCAGAACTCGTGGTGCTGGGCACTGCTGCTGCTGCGGCAGCTGGCAACCTGACTTGTATCGTCGCGAT
CGGAAATGAGAACAGGGGCATCTTGAGCCCCTGCGGACGGTGCCGACAGGTGCTTCTCGATCTGCATCCT
GGGATCAAAGCCATAGTGAAGGACAGTGATGGACAGCCGACGGCAGTTGGGATTCGTGAATTGCTGCCCT
CTGGTTATGTGTGGGAGGGCTAAGCACAATTCGAGCTCGGTACCTTTAAGACCAATGACTTACAAGGCAG
CTGTAGATCTTAGCCACTTTTTAAAAGAAAAGGGGGGACTGGAAGGGCTAGCTCACTCCCAACGAAGACA
AGATCTGCTTTTTGCTTGTACTGGGTCTCTCTGGTTAGACCAGATCTGAGCCTGGGAGCTCTCTGGCTGC
CTAGGGAACCCACTGCTTAAGCCTCAATAAAGCTTGCCTTGAGTGCTTCAAGTAGTGTGTGCCCGTCTGT
TGTGTGACTCTGGTAACTAGAGATCCCTCAGACCCTTTTAGTCAGTGTGGAAAATCTCTAGCAGTAGTAG
TTCATGTCATCTTATTATTCAGTATTTATAACTTGCAAAGAAATGAATATCAGAGAGTGAGAGGAACTTG
TTTATTGCAGCTTATAATGGTTACAAATAAAGCAATAGCATCACAAATTTCACAAATAAAGCATTTTTTT
CACTGCATTCTAGTTGTGGTTTGTCCAAACTCATCAATGTATCTTATCATGTCTGGCTCTAGCTATCCCG
CCCCTAACTCCGCCCAGTTCCGCCCATTCTCCGCCCCATGGCTGACTAATTTTTTTTATTTATGCAGAGG
CCGAGGCCGCCTCGGCCTCTGAGCTATTCCAGAAGTAGTGAGGAGGCTTTTTTGGAGGCCTAGGCTTTTG
CGTCGAGACGTACCCAATTCGCCCTATAGTGAGTCGTATTACGCGCGCTCACTGGCCGTCGTTTTACAAC
GTCGTGACTGGGAAAACCCTGGCGTTACCCAACTTAATCGCCTTGCAGCACATCCCCCTTTCGCCAGCTG
GCGTAATAGCGAAGAGGCCCGCACCGATCGCCCTTCCCAACAGTTGCGCAGCCTGAATGGCGAATGGCGC
G
[124 nt withheld, positions 7842-7965]
C
[91 nt withheld, positions 7967-8057]
A
[49 nt withheld, positions 8059-8107]
CCTTTGACGTTGGAGTCCACGTTCTTT
[37 nt withheld, positions 8135-8171]
ACCCTATCTCGGTCTATTCTTTTGATTTATAAGGGATTTTGCCGATTTCGGCCTATTGGTTAAAAAATGA
GCTGATTTAACAAAAATTTAACGCGAATTTTAACAAAATATTAACGTTTACAATTTCC
