>Addgene plasmid #26584 | pLenti CMVtight eGFP Blast (w782-1) | addgene partial sequence | sequence record 32806 | 26584 with EGFP-N
GCTCCTCGCCCTTGCTCACCATGGTGGCGACCGGCCGGTGGATCCCGGGCCCGCGGTACCGTCGACTGCA
GAATTCGAAGCTTGAGCTCGAGATCCAGTCGACTGAATTGGTTCCTTTAAAGCCTGCTTTTTTGTACAAA
CTTGTTGATATCTGCAGAATTCCACCACACTGGACTAGTCGACGAACCGGTGGATCCCCGGGTACCGAGC
TCGAATTCTCCAGGCGATCTGACGGTTCACTAAACGAGCTCTGCTTATATAGGCCTCCCACCGTACACGC
CTACCTCGACATACGTTCTCTATCACTGATAGGGAGTAAACTCGACATACGTTCTCTATCACTGATAGGG
ATAAACTCGACATACGTTCTCTATCACTGATAGGGAGTAAACTCGACATACGTTCTCTATCACTGATAGG
GAGTAAACTCGACATACGTTCTCTATCACTGATAGGGAGTAAACTCGACATCGTTCTCTATCACTGATAG
GGAGTAAACTCGACATACGTTCTCTATCACTGATAGGGAGTAAACTCGAGGCTAGTCTCGTGATCGATAA
AATTTTGAATTTTTGTAATTTGTTTTTGTAATTCTTTAGTTTGTATGTCTGTTGCTATTATGTCTACTAT
TCTTTCCCCTGCACTGTACCCCCCAATCCCCCCTTTTCTTTTAAAAGTTAACCGATACCGTCGAGATCCG
TTCACTAATCGAATGGATCTGTCTCTGTCTCTCTCTCCACCTTCTTCTTCTATTCCTTCGGGCCTGTCGG
GTCCCCTCGGGGTTGGGAGGTGGGTCTGAAACGATAATGGTGAATATCCCTGCCTAACTCTATTCACTAT
AGAAAGTACAGCAAAAACTATTCTTAAACCTACCAAGCC
